>Addgene plasmid #115766 | pCMV6-XL4 FLAG-LRRC3-Fc | addgene full sequence | sequence record 223835 | Addgene NGS Result
AACAAAATATTAACGCTTACAATTTCCATTCGCCATTCAGGCTGCGCAACTGTTGGGAAGGGCGATCGGT
GCGGGCCTCTTCGCTATTACGCCAGCTGGCGAAAGGGGGATGTGCTGCAAGGCGATTAAGTTGGGTAACG
CCAGGGTTTTCCCAGTCACGACGTTGTAAAACGACGGCCAGTGCCAAGCTGATCTATACATTGAATCAAT
ATTGGCAATTAGCCATATTAGTCATTGGTTATATAGCATAAATCAATATTGGCTATTGGCCATTGCATAC
GTTGTATCTATATCATAATATGTACATTTATATTGGCTCATGTCCAATATGACCGCCATGTTGACATTGA
TTATTGACTAGTTATTAATAGTAATCAATTACGGGGTCATTAGTTCATAGCCCATATATGGAGTTCCGCG
TTACATAACTTACGGTAAATGGCCCGCCTGGCTGACCGCCCAACGACCCCCGCCCATTGACGTCAATAAT
GACGTATGTTCCCATAGTAACGCCAATAGGGACTTTCCATTGACGTCAATGGGTGGAGTATTTACGGTAA
ACTGCCCACTTGGCAGTACATCAAGTGTATCATATGCCAAGTCCGCCCCCTATTGACGTCAATGACGGTA
AATGGCCCGCCTGGCATTATGCCCAGTACATGACCTTACGGGACTTTCCTACTTGGCAGTACATCTACGT
ATTAGTCATCGCTATTACCATGGTGATGCGGTTTTGGCAGTACACCAATGGGCGTGGATAGCGGTTTGAC
TCACGGGGATTTTCAAGTCTCCACCCCATTGACGTCAATGGGAGTTTGTTTTGGCACCAAAATCAACGGG
ACTTTCCAAAATGTCGTAATAACCCCGCCCCGTTGACGCAAATGGGCGGTAGGCGTGTACGGTGGGAGGT
CTATATAAGCAGAGCTCGTTTAGTGAACCGTCAGATATCGCCACCATGGACAGCAAAGGTTCGTCGCAGA
AAGGGTCCCGCCTGCTCCTGCTGCTGGTGGTGTCAAATCTACTCTTGTGCCAGGGTGTGGTCTCCGACTA
CAAAGACGATGACGACAAGGCGGCCGCTTGTCCCCAGCCTTGTAGATGCCCTGACCACGCCGGCGCCGTG
GCCGTGTTCTGTAGCCTGAGAGGCCTGCAGGAGGTGCCCGAGGACATCCCCGCCAACACCGTGCTGCTGA
AGCTGGACGCCAACAAGATCAGCCATCTGCCCGACGGCGCCTTCCAGCATCTGCACAGACTGAGAGAGCT
GGATCTGAGCCACAACGCCATCGAGGCCATCGGCAGCGCCACCTTCGCCGGCCTGGCCGGCGGCCTGAGA
CTGCTGGACCTGAGCTACAACAGAATCCAGAGAATCCCCAAGGACGCCCTGGGCAAGCTGAGCGCCAAGA
TCAGACTGAGCCACAACCCCCTGCACTGCGAGTGCGCCCTGCAGGAGGCCCTGTGGGAGCTGAAGCTGGA
CCCCGACAGCGTGGACGAGATCGCCTGTCACACCTCTGTGCAGGAGGAGTTCGTGGGCAAGCCCCTGGTG
CAGGCCCTGGATGCCGGCGCCAGCCTGTGCAGCGTGCCCCACAGAACCACCGACGGTCTAGAGGTGCTCT
TCCAGGGGCCTGATCCCGATCCCGAGGGTGAGTACTAAGCTTCAGCGCTCCTGCCTGGACGCATCCCGGC
TATGCAGCCCCAGTCCAGGGCAGCAAGGCAGGCCCCGTCTGCCTCTTCACCCGGAGGCCTCTGCCCGCCC
CACTCATGCTCAGGGAGAGGGTCTTCTGGCTTTTTCCCCAGGCTCTGGGCAGGCACAGGCTAGGTGCCCC
TAACCCAGGCCCTGCACACAAAGGGGCAGGTGCTGGGCTCAGACCTGCCAAGAGCCATATCCGGGAGGAC
CCTGCCCCTGACCTAAGCCCACCCCAAAGGCCAAACTCTCCACTCCCTCAGCTCGGACACCTTCTCTCCT
CCCAGATTCCAGTAACTCCCAATCTTCTCTCTGCAGAGCCCAAATCTTGTGACAAAACTCACACATGCCC
ACCGTGCCCAGGTAAGCCAGCCCAGGCCTCGCCCTCCAGCTCAAGGCGGGACAGGTGCCCTAGAGTAGCC
TGCATCCAGGGACAGGCCCCAGCCGGGTGCTGACACGTCCACCTCCATCTCTTCCTCAGCACCTGAACTC
CTGGGGGGACCGTCAGTCTTCCTCTTCCCCCCAAAACCCAAGGACACCCTCATGATCTCCCGGACCCCTG
AGGTCACATGCGTGGTGGTGGACGTGAGCCACGAAGACCCTGAGGTCAAGTTCAACTGGTACGTGGACGG
CGTGGAGGTGCATAATGCCAAGACAAAGCCGCGGGAGGAGCAGTACAACAGCACGTACCGTGTGGTCAGC
GTCCTCACCGTCCTGCACCAGGACTGGCTGAATGGCAAGGAGTACAAGTGCAAGGTCTCCAACAAAGCCC
TCCCAGCCCCCATCGAGAAAACCATCTCCAAAGCCAAAGGTGGGACCCGTGGGGTGCGAGGGCCACATGG
ACAGAGGCCGGCTCGGCCCACCCTCTGCCCTGAGAGTGACCGCTGTACCAACCTCTGTCCCTACAGGGCA
GCCCCGAGAACCACAGGTGTACACCCTGCCCCCATCCCGGGATGAGCTGACCAAGAACCAGGTCAGCCTG
ACCTGCCTGGTCAAAGGCTTCTATCCCAGCGACATCGCCGTGGAGTGGGAGAGCAATGGGCAGCCGGAGA
ACAACTACAAGACCACGCCTCCCGTGCTGGACTCCGACGGCTCCTTCTTCCTCTACAGCAAGCTCACCGT
GGACAAGAGCAGGTGGCAGCAGGGGAACGTCTTCTCATGCTCCGTGATGCATGAGGCTCTGCACAACCAC
TACACGCAGAAGAGCCTCTCCCTGTCTCCGGGTAAATGAGTGCGACGGCCGCGACTCTAGGGTGGCATCC
CTGTGACCCCTCCCCAGTGCCTCTCCTGGCCCTGGAAGTTGCCACTCCAGTGCCCACCAGCCTTGTCCTA
ATAAAATTAAGTTGCATCATTTTGTCTGACTAGGTGTCCTTCTATAATATTATGGGGTGGAGGGGGGTGG
TATGGAGCAAGGGGCAAGTTGGGAAGACAACCTGTAGGGCCTGCGGGGTCTATTGGGAACCAAGCTGGAG
TGCAGTGGCACAATCTTGGCTCACTGCAATCTCCGCCTCCTGGGTTCAAGCGATTCTCCTGCCTCAGCCT
CCCGAGTTGTTGGGATTCCAGGCATGCATGACCAGGCTCAGCTAATTTTTGTTTTTTTGGTAGAGACGGG
GTTTCACCATATTGGCCAGGCTGGTCTCCAACTCCTAATCTCAGGTGATCTACCCACCTTGGCCTCCCAA
ATTGCTGGGATTACAGGCGTGAACCACTGCTCCCTTCCCTGTCCTTCTGATTTTAAAATAACTATACCAG
CAGGAGGACGTCCAGACACAGCATAGGCTACCTGGCCATGCCCAACCGGTGGGACATTTGAGTTGCTTGC
TTGGCACTGTCCTCTCATGCGTTGGGTCCACTCAGTAGATGCCTGTTGAATTGGGTACGCGGCCAGCTTG
GCTGTGGAATGTGTGTCAGTTAGGGTGTGGAAAGTCCCCAGGCTCCCCAGCAGGCAGAAGTATGCAAAGC
ATGCATCTCAATTAGTCAGCAACCAGGTGTGGAAAGTCCCCAGGCTCCCCAGCAGGCAGAAGTATGCAAA
GCATGCATCTCAATTAGTCAGCAACCATAGTCCCGCCCCTAACTCCGCCCATCCCGCCCCTAACTCCGCC
CAGTTCCGCCCATTCTCCGCCCCATGGCTGACTAATTTTTTTTATTTATGCAGAGGCCGAGGCCGCCTCG
GCCTCTGAGCTATTCCAGAAGTAGTGAGGAGGCTTTTTTGGAGGCCTAGGCTTTTGCAAAAAGCTCCTCG
AGGAACTGAAAAACCAGAAAGTTAATTCCCTATAGTGAGTCGTATTAAATTCGTAATCATGTCATAGCTG
TTTCCTGTGTGAAATTGTTATCCGCTCACAATTCCACACAACATACGAGCCGGAAGCATAAAGTGTAAAG
CCTGGGGTGCCTAATGAGTGAGCTAACTCACATTAATTGCGTTGCGCTCACTGCCCGCTTTCCAGTCGGG
AAACCTGTCGTGCCAGCTGCATTAATGAATCGGCCAACGCGCGGGGAGAGGCGGTTTGCGTATTGGGCGC
TCTTCCGCTTCCTCGCTCACTGACTCGCTGCGCTCGGTCGTTCGGCTGCGGCGAGCGGTATCAGCTCACT
CAAAGGCGGTAATACGGTTATCCACAGAATCAGGGGATAACGCAGGAAAGAACATGTGAGCAAAAGGCCA
GCAAAAGGCCAGGAACCGTAAAAAGGCCGCGTTGCTGGCGTTTTTCCATAGGCTCCGCCCCCCTGACGAG
CATCACAAAAATCGACGCTCAAGTCAGAGGTGGCGAAACCCGACAGGACTATAAAGATACCAGGCGTTTC
CCCCTGGAAGCTCCCTCGTGCGCTCTCCTGTTCCGACCCTGCCGCTTACCGGATACCTGTCCGCCTTTCT
CCCTTCGGGAAGCGTGGCGCTTTCTCATAGCTCACGCTGTAGGTATCTCAGTTCGGTGTAGGTCGTTCGC
TCCAAGCTGGGCTGTGTGCACGAACCCCCCGTTCAGCCCGACCGCTGCGCCTTATCCGGTAACTATCGTC
TTGAGTCCAACCCGGTAAGACACGACTTATCGCCACTGGCAGCAGCCACTGGTAACAGGATTAGCAGAGC
GAGGTATGTAGGCGGTGCTACATAGTTCTTGAAGTGGTGGCCTAACTACGGCTACACTAGAAGAACAGTA
TTTGGTATCTGCGCTCTGCTGAAGCCAGTTACCTTCGGAAAAAGAGTTGGTAGCTCTTGATCCGGCAAAC
AAACCACCGCTGGTAGCGGTGGTTTTTTTGTTTGCAAGCAGCAGATTACGCGCAGAAAAAAAGGATCTCA
AGAAGATCCTTTGATCTTTTCTACGGGGTCTGACGCTCAGTGGAACGAAAACTCACGTTAAGGGATTTTG
GTCATGAGATTATCAAAAAGGATCTTCACCTAGATCCTTTTAAATTAAAAATGAAGTTTTAAATCAATCT
AAAGTATATATGAGTAAACTTGGTCTGACAGTTACCAATGCTTAATCAGTGAGGCACCTATCTCAGCGAT
CTGTCTATTTCGTTCATCCATAGTTGCCTGACTCCCCGTCGTGTAGATAACTACGATACGGGAGGGCTTA
CCATCTGGCCCCAGTGCTGCAATGATACCGCGAGACCCACGCTCACCGGCTCCAGATTTATCAGCAATAA
ACCAGCCAGCCGGAAGGGCCGAGCGCAGAAGTGGTCCTGCAACTTTATCCGCCTCCATCCAGTCTATTAA
TTGTTGCCGGGAAGCTAGAGTAAGTAGTTCGCCAGTTAATAGTTTGCGCAACGTTGTTGCCATTGCTACA
GGCATCGTGGTGTCACGCTCGTCGTTTGGTATGGCTTCATTCAGCTCCGGTTCCCAACGATCAAGGCGAG
TTACATGATCCCCCATGTTGTGCAAAAAAGCGGTTAGCTCCTTCGGTCCTCCGATCGTTGTCAGAAGTAA
GTTGGCCGCAGTGTTATCACTCATGGTTATGGCAGCACTGCATAATTCTCTTACTGTCATGCCATCCGTA
AGATGCTTTTCTGTGACTGGTGAGTACTCAACCAAGTCATTCTGAGAATAGTGTATGCGGCGACCGAGTT
GCTCTTGCCCGGCGTCAATACGGGATAATACCGCGCCACATAGCAGAACTTTAAAAGTGCTCATCATTGG
AAAACGTTCTTCGGGGCGAAAACTCTCAAGGATCTTACCGCTGTTGAGATCCAGTTCGATGTAACCCACT
CGTGCACCCAACTGATCTTCAGCATCTTTTACTTTCACCAGCGTTTCTGGGTGAGCAAAAACAGGAAGGC
AAAATGCCGCAAAAAAGGGAATAAGGGCGACACGGAAATGTTGAATACTCATACTCTTCCTTTTTCAATA
TTATTGAAGCATTTATCAGGGTTATTGTCTCATGAGCGGATACATATTTGAATGTATTTAGAAAAATAAA
CAAATAGGGGTTCCGCGCACATTTCCCCGAAAAGTGCCACCTG
[124 nt withheld, positions 6134-6257]
C
[91 nt withheld, positions 6259-6349]
A
[49 nt withheld, positions 6351-6399]
CCTTTGACGTTGGAGTCCACGTTCTTT
[37 nt withheld, positions 6427-6463]
ACCCTATCTCGGTCTATTCTTTTGATTTATAAGGGATTTTGCCGATTTCGGCCTATTGGTTAAAAAATGA
GCTGATTTAACAAAAATTTAACGCGAATTTT
Features (pLannotate 1.2.2; 20 found; start..end, strand, type, name):
      1..25      +  rep_origin     M13 ori (fragment): M13 bacteriophage origin of replication; arrow indicates direction of (+) strand synthesis
     29..183     -  CDS            lacZα (fragment): LacZα fragment of β-galactosidase; lacZ fragment
    343..722     +  enhancer       CMV enhancer: human cytomegalovirus immediate early enhancer
    795..812     -  promoter       CMV promoter (fragment): human cytomegalovirus (CMV) immediate early promoter
    827..926     +  promoter       CMVd1 promoter: truncated human cytomegalovirus (CMV) immediate early promoter that yields slightly reduced expression relative to the full-length promoter
    956..1045    +  CDS            prolactin signal sequence: signal sequence from bovine prolactin
   1073..1594    +  CDS            LRRC3 (fragment): LRRC3_HUMAN - Also known as C21orf102, LRRC3A. Experimental evidence at protein level: Swiss-Prot protein existence level 1. From Homo sapiens (Human).
   2159..2569    +  CDS            IGHG1 (fragment): IGHG1_HUMAN - Experimental evidence at protein level: Swiss-Prot protein existence level 1. Constant region of immunoglobulin heavy chains. Immunoglobulins, also known as antibodies, are membrane-bound or secreted glycoproteins produced by B lymphocytes. In the recognition phase of humoral immunity, the membrane-bound immunoglobulins serve as receptors which, upon binding of a specific antigen, trigger the clonal expansion and differentiation of B lymphocytes into immunoglobulins- secreting plasma cells. Secreted immunoglobulins mediate the effector phase of humoral immunity, which results in
   2535..2906    +  CDS            IGHG4 (fragment): IGHG4_HUMAN - Experimental evidence at protein level: Swiss-Prot protein existence level 1. Constant region of immunoglobulin heavy chains. Immunoglobulins, also known as antibodies, are membrane-bound or secreted glycoproteins produced by B lymphocytes. In the recognition phase of humoral immunity, the membrane-bound immunoglobulins serve as receptors which, upon binding of a specific antigen, trigger the clonal expansion and differentiation of B lymphocytes into immunoglobulins- secreting plasma cells. Secreted immunoglobulins mediate the effector phase of humoral immunity, which results in
   2930..3552    +  polyA_signal   hGH poly(A) signal: human growth hormone polyadenylation signal
   3581..3910    +  promoter       SV40 promoter: SV40 enhancer and early promoter
   3949..3967    -  promoter       T7 promoter: promoter for bacteriophage T7 RNA polymerase
   4005..4021    -  protein_bind   lac operator: The lac repressor binds to the lac operator to inhibit transcription in E. coli. This inhibition can be relieved by adding lactose or isopropyl-β-D-thiogalactopyranoside (IPTG). lac repressor encoded by lacI
   4029..4059    -  promoter       lac promoter: promoter for the E. coli lac operon
   4074..4095    -  protein_bind   CAP binding site: CAP binding activates transcription in the presence of cAMP. E. coli catabolite activator protein
   4108..4200    -  CDS            lacI (fragment): lac repressor; lacI; The lac repressor binds to the lac operator to inhibit transcription in E. coli. This inhibition can be relieved by adding lactose or isopropyl-β-D-thiogalactopyranoside (IPTG).
   4383..4971    -  rep_origin     ori: high-copy-number ColE1/pMB1/pBR322/pUC origin of replication
   5142..6002    -  CDS            AmpR: β-lactamase; bla; confers resistance to ampicillin, carbenicillin, and related antibiotics
   6003..6107    -  promoter       AmpR promoter: bla
   6134..6562    +  rep_origin     f1 ori (sequence partly withheld): f1 bacteriophage origin of replication; arrow indicates direction of (+) strand synthesis
