[The description below was written by a language model from this plasmid's Addgene catalogue record and pLannotate feature annotations shown in this document.]
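Description:
pCMV6-XL4 FLAG-LRRC3-Fc is a mammalian expression plasmid built on the pCMV6-XL4 backbone for producing a secreted, tagged form of the extracellular domain of human LRRC3. In bacteria it is maintained as a high-copy plasmid through a ColE1/pUC-type origin and selected with ampicillin via the β-lactamase gene. An f1 phage origin and remnants of a lacZα/lac promoter region and a T7 promoter are also annotated, carried over from the parental cloning vector. The sequenced plasmid is 6,564 nt; the backbone size listed in the catalogue entry (111 bp) is evidently not a meaningful figure.

Expression is driven by the human cytomegalovirus immediate-early enhancer and promoter. The open reading frame begins with a bovine prolactin signal sequence, which directs the product into the secretory pathway. The record places an N-terminal FLAG tag next, although this tag is not separately annotated in the feature table. It is followed by a codon-optimised LRRC3 ectodomain fragment and a C-terminal human IgG Fc region, which the annotation software matches to IGHG1 and IGHG4 constant-region segments. Transcripts are terminated by the human growth hormone polyadenylation signal. An SV40 enhancer/early promoter lies downstream, but no mammalian selection marker is annotated. According to the depositor, a NotI site follows the FLAG tag and an XbaI site precedes the Fc, so the ectodomain sits in an exchangeable cassette. The depositor comment mentions a CBLN1 insert in connection with the reverse sequencing primer, which appears to be carried over from a sibling construct.

The stated purpose is expression of FLAG- and Fc-tagged LRRC3 ectodomain. Fc fusions of this kind are generally dimeric soluble proteins suited to Protein A/G capture and binding studies.
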