Addgene plasmid #115766: pCMV6-XL4 FLAG-LRRC3-Fc
Purpose: Expression of the extracellular domain of LRRC3 with N-terminal FLAG tag and C-terminal hIgG tag.
Depositing lab: Davide Comoletti. Depositing organization: Rutgers, The State University of New Jersey.
Backbone
  Vector backbone: pCMV6-XL4
  Backbone size w/o insert (bp): 111
  Vector type: Mammalian Expression
Growth in bacteria
  Bacterial resistance: Ampicillin, 100 μg/mL
  Growth temperature: 37°C
  Growth strain: DH5alpha
  Copy number: High Copy
Gene/Insert
  Gene/Insert name: LRRC3
  Species: H. sapiens (human)
  Mutation: none
  Entrez Gene: LRRC3 (a.k.a. UNQ9233/PRO31982, C21orf102)
  Promoter: CMV
  Tag / fusion protein: FLAG (N terminal on backbone); hIgG/Fc (C terminal on backbone)
  Cloning method: Restriction Enzyme; 5′ cloning site unknown (not destroyed); 3′ cloning site unknown (not destroyed)
  Sequencing primers: 5′ GGA TAG CGG TTT GAC TC; 3′ AAA GCC AGA AGA GGG TCT C
Terms and licenses: Academic/Nonprofit Terms; Industry Terms: Not Available to Industry
Depositor comments: Codon Optimized, FLAG-tag is followed by a NotI site and hIgG-tag is preceeded by a XbaI site. The reverse sequencing primer will sequence the CBLN1 insert only and not the hIgG-tag.
How to cite: pCMV6-XL4 FLAG-LRRC3-Fc was a gift from Davide Comoletti (Addgene plasmid # 115766 ; http://n2t.net/addgene:115766 ; RRID:Addgene_115766)
